>Addgene plasmid #70185 | pRetroX-Tight-MCS_PGK-GpNLuc | depositor full sequence | sequence record 128784 | pRetroX-Tight-MCS_PGK-GpNLuc sequence 7144 bps
TCCGCGTTACATAACTTACGGTAAATGGCCCGCCTGGCTGACCGCCCAACGACCCCCGCCCATTGACGTC
AATAATGACGTATGTTCCCATAGTAACGCCAATAGGGACTTTCCATTGACGTCAATGGGTGGAGTATTTA
CGGTAAACTGCCCACTTGGCAGTACATCAAGTGTATCATATGCCAAGTACGCCCCCTATTGACGTCAATG
ACGGTAAATGGCCCGCTCTGGCATTATGCCCAGTACATGACCTTATGGGACTTTCCTACTTGGCAGTACA
TCTACGTATTAGTCATCGCTATTACCATGGTGATGCGGTTTTGGCAGTACATCAATGGGCGTGGATAGCG
GTTTGACTCACGGGGATTTCCAAGTCTCCACCCCATTGACGTCAATGGGAGTTTGTTTTGGCACCAAAAT
CAACGGGACTTTCCAAAATGTCGTAACAACTCCGCCCCATTGACGCAAATGGGCGGTAGGCGTGTACGGT
GGGAGGTCTATATAAGCAGAGCTCAATAAAAGAGCCCACAACCCCTCACTCGGCGCGCCAGTCTTCCGAT
AGACTGCGTCGCCCGGGTACCCGTATTCCCAATAAAGCCTCTTGCTGTTTGCATCCGAATCGTGGTCTCG
CTGTTCCTTGGGAGGGTCTCCTCTGAGTGATTGACTACCCACGACGGGGGTCTTTCATTTGGGGGCTCGT
CCGGGATTTGGAGACCCCTGCCCAGGGACCACCGACCCACCACCGGGAGGTAAGCTGGCCAGCAACTTAT
CTGTGTCTGTCCGATTGTCTAGTGTCTATGTTTGATGTTATGCGCCTGCGTCTGTACTAGTTAGCTAACT
AGCTCTGTATCTGGCGGACCCGTGGTGGAACTGACGAGTTCTGAACACCCGGCCGCAACCCTGGGAGACG
TCCCAGGGACTTTGGGGGCCGTTTTTGTGGCCCGACCTGAGGAAGGGAGTCGATGTGGAATCCGACCCCG
TCAGGATATGTGGTTCTGGTAGGAGACGAGAACCTAAAACAGTTCCCGCCTCCGTCTGAATTTTTGCTTT
CGGTTTGGAACCGAAGCCGCGCGTCTTGTCTGCTGCAGCGCTGCAGCATCGTTCTGTGTTGTCTCTGTCT
GACTGTGTTTCTGTATTTGTCTGAAAATTAGGGCCAGACTGTTACCACTCCCTTAAGTTTGACCTTAGGT
CACTGGAAAGATGTCGAGCGGATCGCTCACAACCAGTCGGTAGATGTCAAGAAGAGACGTTGGGTTACCT
TCTGCTCTGCAGAATGGCCAACCTTTAACGTCGGATGGCCGCGAGACGGCACCTTTAACCGAGACCTCAT
CACCCAGGTTAAGATCAAGGTCTTTTCACCTGGCCCGCATGGACACCCAGACCAGGTCCCCTACATCGTG
ACCTGGGAAGCCTTGGCTTTTGACCCCCCTCCCTGGGTCAAGCCCTTTGTACACCCTAAGCCTCCGCCTC
CTCTTCCTCCATCCGCCCCGTCTCTCCCCCTTGAACCTCCTCGTTCGACCCCGCCTCGATCCTCCCTTTA
TCCAGCCCTCACTCCTTCTCTAGGCGCCGGAATTGAAGATCTGAGGCCCTTTCGTCTTCACTCGAGTTTA
CTCCCTATCAGTGATAGAGAACGTATGTCGAGTTTACTCCCTATCAGTGATAGAGAACGATGTCGAGTTT
ACTCCCTATCAGTGATAGAGAACGTATGTCGAGTTTACTCCCTATCAGTGATAGAGAACGTATGTCGAGT
TTACTCCCTATCAGTGATAGAGAACGTATGTCGAGTTTATCCCTATCAGTGATAGAGAACGTATGTCGAG
TTTACTCCCTATCAGTGATAGAGAACGTATGTCGAGGTAGGCGTGTACGGTGGGAGGCCTATATAAGCAG
AGCTCGTTTAGTGAACCGTCAGATCGCCTGGAGAAGGATCCGCGGCCGCGCCGGCTCTAGATCGCGAACG
CGTGAATTCTACCGGGTAGGGGAGGCGCTTTTCCCAAGGCAGTCTGGAGCATGCGCTTTAGCAGCCCCGC
TGGGCACTTGGCGCTACACAAGTGGCCTCTGGCCTCGCACACATTCCACATCCACCGGTAGGCGCCAACC
GGCTCCGTTCTTTGGTGGCCCCTTCGCGCCACCTTCTACTCCTCCCCTAGTCAGGAAGTTCCCCCCCGCC
CCGCAGCTCGCGTCGTGCAGGACGTGACAAATGGAAGTAGCACGTCTCACTAGTCTCGTGCAGATGGACA
GCACCGCTGAGCAATGGAAGCGGGTAGGCCTTTGGGGCAGCGGCCAATAGCAGCTTTGCTCCTTCGCTTT
CTGGGCTCAGAGGCTGGGAAGGGGTGGGTCCGGGGGCGGGCTCAGGGGCGGGCTCAGGGGCGGGGCGGGC
GCCCGAAGGTCCTCCGGAGGCCCGGCATTCTGCACGCTTCAAAAGCGCACGTCTGCCGCGCTGTTCTCCT
CTTCCTCATCTCCGGGCCTTTCGACCTGCAGCCCAAGATGGTGAGCAAGGGCGAGGAGCTGTTCACCGGG
GTGGTGCCCATCCTGGTCGAGCTGGACGGCGACGTAAACGGCCACAAGTTCAGCGTGTCCGGCGAGGGCG
AGGGCGATGCCACCTACGGCAAGCTGACCCTGAAGTTCATCTGCACCACCGGCAAGCTGCCCGTGCCCTG
GCCCACCCTCGTGACCACCCTGACCTACGGCGTGCAGTGCTTCAGCCGCTACCCCGACCACATGAAGCAG
CACGACTTCTTCAAGTCCGCCATGCCCGAAGGCTACGTCCAGGAGCGCACCATCTTCTTCAAGGACGACG
GCAACTACAAGACCCGCGCCGAGGTGAAGTTCGAGGGCGACACCCTGGTGAACCGCATCGAGCTGAAGGG
CATCGACTTCAAGGAGGACGGCAACATCCTGGGGCACAAGCTGGAGTACAACTACAACAGCCACAACGTC
TATATCATGGCCGACAAGCAGAAGAACGGCATCAAGGTGAACTTCAAGATCCGCCACAACATCGAGGACG
GCAGCGTGCAGCTCGCCGACCACTACCAGCAGAACACCCCCATCGGCGACGGCCCCGTGCTGCTGCCCGA
CAACCACTACCTGAGCACCCAGTCCGCCCTGAGCAAAGACCCCAACGAGAAGCGCGATCACATGGTCCTG
CTGGAGTTCGTGACCGCCGCCGGGATCACTCTCGGCATGGACGAGCTGTACAAGGATATCTCCGGAGGTA
TGGTCTTCACACTCGAAGATTTCGTTGGGGACTGGCGACAGACAGCCGGCTACAACCTGGACCAAGTCCT
TGAACAGGGAGGTGTGTCCAGTTTGTTTCAGAATCTCGGGGTGTCCGTAACTCCGATCCAAAGGATTGTC
CTGAGCGGTGAAAATGGGCTGAAGATCGACATCCATGTCATCATCCCGTATGAAGGTCTGAGCGGCGACC
AAATGGGCCAGATCGAAAAAATTTTTAAGGTGGTGTACCCTGTGGATGATCATCACTTTAAGGTGATCCT
GCACTATGGCACACTGGTAATCGACGGGGTTACGCCGAACATGATCGACTATTTCGGACGGCCGTATGAA
GGCATCGCCGTGTTCGACGGCAAAAAGATCACTGTAACAGGGACCCTGTGGAACGGCAACAAAATTATCG
ACGAGCGCCTGATCAACCCCGACGGCTCCCTGCTGTTCCGAGTAACCATCAACGGAGTGACCGGCTGGCG
GCTGTGCGAACGCATTCTGGCGTAAATCGATAGTGGTCCAGGCTCTAGTTTTGACTCAACAATATCACCA
GCTGAAGCCTATAGAGTACGAGCCATAGATAAAATAAAAGATTTTATTTAGTCTCCAGAAAAAGGGGGGA
ATGAAAGACCCCACCTGTAGGTTTGGCAAGCTAGCTTAAGTAACGCCATTTTGCAAGGCATGGAAAAATA
CATAACTGAGAATAGAGAAGTTCAGATCAAGGTCAGGAACAGATGGAACAGGGTCGACCCTAGAGAACCA
TCAGATGTTTCCAGGGTGCCCCAAGGACCTGAAATGACCCTGTGCCTTATTTGAACTAACCAATCAGTTC
GCTTCTCGCTTCTGTTCGCGCGCTTCTGCTCCCCGAGCTCAATAAAAGAGCCCACAACCCCTCACTCGGG
GCGCCAGTCCTCCGATTGACTGAGTCGCCCGGGTACCCGTGTATCCAATAAACCCTCTTGCAGTTGCATC
CGACTTGTGGTCTCGCTGTTCCTTGGGAGGGTCTCCTCTGAGTGATTGACTACCCGTCAGCGGGGGTCTT
TCATTTGGGGGCTCGTCCGGGATCGGGAGACCCCTGCCCAGGGACCACCGACCCACCACCGGGAGGTAAG
CTGGCTGCCTCGCGCGTTTCGGTGATGACGGTGAAAACCTCTGACACATGCAGCTCCCGGAGACGGTCAC
AGCTTGTCTGTAAGCGGATGCCGGGAGCAGACAAGCCCGTCAGGGCGCGTCAGCGGGTGTTGGCGGGTGT
CGGGGCGCAGCCATGACCCAGTCACGTAGCGATAGCGGAGTGTAGATCCGGCTGTGGAATGTGTGTCAGT
TAGGGTGTGGAAAGTCCCCAGGCTCCCCAGCAGGCAGAAGTATGCAAAGCATGCATCTCAATTAGTCAGC
AACCAGGTGTGGAAAGTCCCCAGGCTCCCCAGCAGGCAGAAGTATGCAAAGCATGCATCTCAATTAGTCA
GCAACCATAGTCCCGCCCCTAACTCCGCCCATCCCGCCCCTAACTCCGCCCAGTTCCGCCCATTCTCCGC
CCCATGGCTGACTAATTTTTTTTATTTATGCAGAGGCCGAGGCCGCCTCGGCCTCTGAGCTATTCCAGAA
GTAGTGAGGAGGCTTTTTTGGAGGCCTAGGCTTTTGCAAAAAGCTTACTGGCTTAACTATGCGGCATCAG
AGCAGATTGTACTGAGAGTGCACCATATGCGGTGTGAAATACCGCACAGATGCGTAAGGAGAAAATACCG
CATCAGGCGCTCTTCCGCTTCCTCGCTCACTGACTCGCTGCGCTCGGTCGTTCGGCTGCGGCGAGCGGTA
TCAGCTCACTCAAAGGCGGTAATACGGTTATCCACAGAATCAGGGGATAACGCAGGAAAGAACATGTGAG
CAAAAGGCCAGCAAAAGGCCAGGAACCGTAAAAAGGCCGCGTTGCTGGCGTTTTTCCATAGGCTCCGCCC
CCCTGACGAGCATCACAAAAATCGACGCTCAAGTCAGAGGTGGCGAAACCCGACAGGACTATAAAGATAC
CAGGCGTTTCCCCCTGGAAGCTCCCTCGTGCGCTCTCCTGTTCCGACCCTGCCGCTTACCGGATACCTGT
CCGCCTTTCTCCCTTCGGGAAGCGTGGCGCTTTCTCATAGCTCACGCTGTAGGTATCTCAGTTCGGTGTA
GGTCGTTCGCTCCAAGCTGGGCTGTGTGCACGAACCCCCCGTTCAGCCCGACCGCTGCGCCTTATCCGGT
AACTATCGTCTTGAGTCCAACCCGGTAAGACACGACTTATCGCCACTGGCAGCAGCCACTGGTAACAGGA
TTAGCAGAGCGAGGTATGTAGGCGGTGCTACAGAGTTCTTGAAGTGGTGGCCTAACTACGGCTACACTAG
AAGGACAGTATTTGGTATCTGCGCTCTGCTGAAGCCAGTTACCTTCGGAAAAAGAGTTGGTAGCTCTTGA
TCCGGCAAACAAACCACCGCTGGTAGCGGTGGTTTTTTTGTTTGCAAGCAGCAGATTACGCGCAGAAAAA
AAGGATCTCAAGAAGATCCTTTGATCTTTTCTACGGGGTCTGACGCTCAGTGGAACGAAAACTCACGTTA
AGGGATTTTGGTCATGAGATTATCAAAAAGGATCTTCACCTAGATCCTTTTAAATTAAAAATGAAGTTTT
AAATCAATCTAAAGTATATATGAGTAAACTTGGTCTGACAGTTACCAATGCTTAATCAGTGAGGCACCTA
TCTCAGCGATCTGTCTATTTCGTTCATCCATAGTTGCCTGACTCCCCGTCGTGTAGATAACTACGATACG
GGAGGGCTTACCATCTGGCCCCAGTGCTGCAATGATACCGCGAGACCCACGCTCACCGGCTCCAGATTTA
TCAGCAATAAACCAGCCAGCCGGAAGGGCCGAGCGCAGAAGTGGTCCTGCAACTTTATCCGCCTCCATCC
AGTCTATTAATTGTTGCCGGGAAGCTAGAGTAAGTAGTTCGCCAGTTAATAGTTTGCGCAACGTTGTTGC
CATTGCTGCAGGCATCGTGGTGTCACGCTCGTCGTTTGGTATGGCTTCATTCAGCTCCGGTTCCCAACGA
TCAAGGCGAGTTACATGATCCCCCATGTTGTGCAAAAAAGCGGTTAGCTCCTTCGGTCCTCCGATCGTTG
TCAGAAGTAAGTTGGCCGCAGTGTTATCACTCATGGTTATGGCAGCACTGCATAATTCTCTTACTGTCAT
GCCATCCGTAAGATGCTTTTCTGTGACTGGTGAGTACTCAACCAAGTCATTCTGAGAATAGTGTATGCGG
CGACCGAGTTGCTCTTGCCCGGCGTCAACACGGGATAATACCGCGCCACATAGCAGAACTTTAAAAGTGC
TCATCATTGGAAAACGTTCTTCGGGGCGAAAACTCTCAAGGATCTTACCGCTGTTGAGATCCAGTTCGAT
GTAACCCACTCGTGCACCCAACTGATCTTCAGCATCTTTTACTTTCACCAGCGTTTCTGGGTGAGCAAAA
ACAGGAAGGCAAAATGCCGCAAAAAAGGGAATAAGGGCGACACGGAAATGTTGAATACTCATACTCTTCC
TTTTTCAATATTATTGAAGCATTTATCAGGGTTATTGTCTCATGAGCGGATACATATTTGAATGTATTTA
GAAAAATAAACAAATAGGGGTTCCGCGCACATTTCCCCGAAAAGTGCCACCTGACGTCTAAGAAACCATT
ATTATCATGACATTAACCTATAAAAATAGGCGTATCACGAGGCCCTTTCGTCTTCAAGAATTAGCTTGGC
CATTGCATACGTTGTATCCATATCATAATATGTACATTTATATTGGCTCATGTCCAACATTACCGCCATG
TTGACATTGATTATTGACTAGTTATTAATAGTAATCAATTACGGGGTCATTAGTTCATAGCCCATATATG
GAGT
Features (pLannotate 1.2.2; 18 found; start..end, strand, type, name):
    310..513     +  promoter       CMV promoter: human cytomegalovirus (CMV) immediate early promoter
    514..689     +  LTR            5' LTR (truncated): truncated long terminal repeat from Moloney murine sarcoma virus
    811..1085    +  misc_feature   MESV Ψ (fragment): packaging signal of murine embryonic stem cell virus
   1152..1568    +  CDS            gag (truncated): truncated Moloney murine leukemia virus (MMLV) gag gene lacking the start codon
   1604..1918    +  promoter       tight TRE promoter: Tet-responsive promoter PTight, consisting of seven tet operator sequences followed by the minimal CMV promoter
   1974..2473    +  promoter       PGK promoter: mouse phosphoglycerate kinase 1 promoter
   2488..3204    +  CDS            EGFP: EGFP is a basic (constitutively fluorescent) green fluorescent protein published in 1996, derived from Aequorea victoria. It is reported to be a rapidly-maturing weak dimer with moderate acid sensitivity.
   3220..3735    +  CDS            Nluc: NanoLuc® luciferase human codon-optimized
   3742..3808    +  CDS            env (fragment): murine leukemia virus gPr80 envelope polyprotein precursor; env; proteolytically cleaved into gp70SU and p15TM subunits
   3850..4275    +  LTR            3' LTR (ΔU3): self-inactivating 3' long terminal repeat (LTR) from Moloney murine leukemia virus
   4344..4384    +  CDS            rop (fragment): Rop protein, which maintains plasmids at low copy number; rop
   4486..4524    +  misc_feature   bom (fragment): basis of mobility region from pBR322
   4541..4870    +  promoter       SV40 promoter: SV40 enhancer and early promoter
   4876..4977    +  misc_feature   bom (fragment): basis of mobility region from pBR322
   5163..5751    -  rep_origin     ori: high-copy-number ColE1/pMB1/pBR322/pUC origin of replication
   5922..6782    -  CDS            AmpR: β-lactamase; bla; confers resistance to ampicillin, carbenicillin, and related antibiotics
   6783..6887    -  promoter       AmpR promoter: bla
   7073..309     +  enhancer       CMV enhancer (across the origin): human cytomegalovirus immediate early enhancer
