[The description below was written by a language model from this plasmid's Addgene catalogue record and pLannotate feature annotations shown in this document.]
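Description:
pRetroX-Tight-MCS_PGK-GpNLuc is a self-inactivating gammaretroviral vector for mammalian cells, built on the Clontech pRetroX-Tight-Pur backbone and catalogued as an empty backbone of roughly 7.1 kb. It is maintained in E. coli through a high-copy ColE1/pUC-type origin with ampicillin selection (AmpR under its own bla promoter). The annotation also picks up small rop and bom fragments and an SV40 enhancer/early promoter in the plasmid backbone. For virus production, a CMV enhancer/promoter fused to a truncated 5' LTR drives transcription of the viral genome. This is followed by a Ψ packaging signal and a truncated, start-codon-deficient gag segment that supports encapsidation. The 3' LTR carries a U3 deletion, so the integrated provirus lacks LTR promoter activity and expression depends on the internal promoters.

Two internal units sit between the LTRs. The first is the tight TRE promoter (seven tet operators upstream of a minimal CMV promoter). As the name indicates, it is followed by a multiple cloning site into which a gene of interest can be placed for tetracycline-regulated expression; this requires a Tet transactivator supplied separately, since none is annotated here. The second is a mouse PGK promoter that originally drove the puromycin resistance gene; this gene was replaced by Gibson cloning with GpNLuc, a "LumiFluor" fusion annotated as an EGFP coding sequence directly followed by NanoLuc luciferase. In this BRET reporter, luciferase emission excites the attached fluorophore, giving both fluorescence and bright bioluminescence. Because there is no mammalian drug marker, transduced cells are identified by the constitutive reporter, which supports flow cytometry, single-cell analysis and sensitive optical imaging in living animals, such as monitoring tumour growth.
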