Addgene plasmid #70185: pRetroX-Tight-MCS_PGK-GpNLuc
Purpose: (Empty Backbone) Constiutive mammalian expression of the bioluminescent GpNLuc LumiFluor reporter for single-cell analysis and sensitive optical imaging of living subjects..
Depositing lab: Antonio Amelio. Depositing organization: University of North Carolina at Chapel Hill. Publication: Fluorophore-NanoLuc BRET Reporters Enable Sensitive In Vivo Optical Imaging and Flow Cytometry for Monitoring Tumorigenesis. Schaub FX, Reza MS, Flaveny CA, Li W, Musicant AM, Hoxha S, Guo M, Cleveland JL, Amelio AL. Cancer Res. 2015 Sep 30. pii: canres.3538.2014. 10.1158/0008-5472.CAN-14-3538 PubMed 26424696.
Backbone
  Vector backbone: pRetroX-Tight-Pur
  Backbone manufacturer: Clontech
  Backbone size (bp): 7150
  Modifications to backbone: Replaced Puromycin resistance gene with GpNLuc LumiFluor.
  Vector type: Mammalian Expression, Retroviral
  Promoter: PGK
Growth in bacteria
  Bacterial resistance: Ampicillin, 100 μg/mL
  Growth temperature: 37°C
  Growth strain: NEB Stable
  Copy number: High Copy
Gene/Insert
  Cloning method: Gibson Cloning
  Sequencing primers: 5′ CTGGGCTCAGAGGCTGGG; 3′ CCTACAGGTGGGGTCTTTC
Terms and licenses: Academic/Nonprofit Terms; Industry Terms: Not Available to Industry
How to cite: pRetroX-Tight-MCS_PGK-GpNLuc was a gift from Antonio Amelio (Addgene plasmid # 70185 ; http://n2t.net/addgene:70185 ; RRID:Addgene_70185)
