>Addgene plasmid #70185 | pRetroX-Tight-MCS_PGK-GpNLuc | depositor partial sequence | sequence record 126378 | PGK Forward Primer
ATGGTGAGCAAGGGCGAGGAGCTGTTCACCGGGGTGGTGCCCATCCTGGTCGAGCTGGACGGCGACGTAA
ACGGCCACAAGTTCAGCGTGTCCGGCGAGGGCGAGGGCGATGCCACCTACGGCAAGCTGACCCTGAAGTT
CATCTGCACCACCGGCAAGCTGCCCGTGCCCTGGCCCACCCTCGTGACCACCCTGACCTACGGCGTGCAG
TGCTTCAGCCGCTACCCCGACCACATGAAGCAGCACGACTTCTTCAAGTCCGCCATGCCCGAAGGCTACG
TCCAGGAGCGCACCATCTTCTTCAAGGACGACGGCAACTACAAGACCCGCGCCGAGGTGAAGTTCGAGGG
CGACACCCTGGTGAACCGCATCGAGCTGAAGGGCATCGACTTCAAGGAGGACGGCAACATCCTGGGGCAC
AAGCTGGAGTACAACTACAACAGCCACAACGTCTATATCATGGCCGACAAGCAGAAGAACGGCATCAAGG
TGAACTTCAAGATCCGCCACAACATCGAGGACGGCAGCGTGCAGCTCGCCGACCACTACCAGCAGAACAC
CCCCATCGGCGACGGCCCCGTGCTGCTGCCCGACAACCACTACCTGAGCACCCAGTCCGCCCTGAGCAAA
GACCCCAACGAGAAGCGCGATCACATGGTCCTGCTGGAGTTCGTGACCGCCGCCGGGATCACTCTCGGCA
TGGACGAGCTGTACAAG
