>Addgene plasmid #70185 | pRetroX-Tight-MCS_PGK-GpNLuc | depositor partial sequence | sequence record 126379 | 3'LTR Reverse Primer
GATATCTCCGGAGGTATGGTCTTCACACTCGAAGATTTCGTTGGGGACTGGCGACAGACAGCCGGCTACA
ACCTGGACCAAGTCCTTGAACAGGGAGGTGTGTCCAGTTTGTTTCAGAATCTCGGGGTGTCCGTAACTCC
GATCCAAAGGATTGTCCTGAGCGGTGAAAATGGGCTGAAGATCGACATCCATGTCATCATCCCGTATGAA
GGTCTGAGCGGCGACCAAATGGGCCAGATCGAAAAAATTTTTAAGGTGGTGTACCCTGTGGATGATCATC
ACTTTAAGGTGATCCTGCACTATGGCACACTGGTAATCGACGGGGTTACGCCGAACATGATCGACTATTT
CGGACGGCCGTATGAAGGCATCGCCGTGTTCGACGGCAAAAAGATCACTGTAACAGGGACCCTGTGGAAC
GGCAACAAAATTATCGACGAGCGCCTGATCAACCCCGACGGCTCCCTGCTGTTCCGAGTAACCATCAACG
GAGTGACCGGCTGGCGGCTGTGCGAACGCATTCTGGCGTAA
