>Addgene plasmid #70185 | pRetroX-Tight-MCS_PGK-GpNLuc | addgene partial sequence | sequence record 128783 | mPGK-F 5'-cattctgcacgcttcaaaag-3'
ATCTCCGGGCCTTTCGACCTGCAGCCCAAGATGGTGAGCAAGGGCGAGGAGCTGTTCACCGGGGTGGTGC
CCATCCTGGTCGAGCTGGACGGCGACGTAAACGGCCACAAGTTCAGCGTGTCCGGCGAGGGCGAGGGCGA
TGCCACCTACGGCAAGCTGACCCTGAAGTTCATCTGCACCACCGGCAAGCTGCCCGTGCCCTGGCCCACC
CTCGTGACCACCCTGACCTACGGCGTGCAGTGCTTCAGCCGCTACCCCGACCACATGAAGCAGCACGACT
TCTTCAAGTCCGCCATGCCCGAAGGCTACGTCCAGGAGCGCACCATCTTCTTCAAGGACGACGGCAACTA
CAAGACCCGCGCCGAGGTGAAGTTCGAGGGCGACACCCTGGTGAACCGCATCGAGCTGAAGGGCATCGAC
TTCAAGGAGGACGGCAACATCCTGGGGCACAAGCTGGAGTACAACTACAACAGCCACAACGTCTATATCA
TGGCCGACAAGCAGAAGAACGGCATCAAGGTGAACTTCAAGATCCGCCACAACATCGAGGACGGCAGCGT
GCAGCTCGCCGACCACTACCAGCAGAACACCCCCATCGGCGACGGCCCCGTGCTGCTGCCCGACAACCAC
TACCTGAGCACCCAGTCCGCCCTGAGCAAAGACCCCAACGAGAAGCGCGATCACATGGTCCTGCTGGAGT
TCGTGACCGCCGCCGGGATCACTCTCGGCATGGACGAGCTGTACAAGGATATCTCCGGAGGTATGGTCTT
CACACTCGAAGATTTCGTTGG
