>Addgene plasmid #70185 | pRetroX-Tight-MCS_PGK-GpNLuc | addgene partial sequence | sequence record 129515 | pLP-LNCX-rev 5'-CCCCCTTTTTCTGGAGACTA-3'
GTACTCTATAGGCTTCAGCTGGTGATATTGTTGAGTCAAAACTAGAGCCTGGACCACTATCGATTTACGC
CAGAATGCGTTCGCACAGCCGCCAGCCGGTCACTCCGTTGATGGTTACTCGGAACAGCAGGGAGCCGTCG
GGGTTGATCAGGCGCTCGTCGATAATTTTGTTGCCGTTCCACAGGGTCCCTGTTACAGTGATCTTTTTGC
CGTCGAACACGGCGATGCCTTCATACGGCCGTCCGAAATAGTCGATCATGTTCGGCGTAACCCCGTCGAT
TACCAGTGTGCCATAGTGCAGGATCACCTTAAAGTGATGATCATCCACAGGGTACACCACCTTAAAAATT
TTTTCGATCTGGCCCATTTGGTCGCCGCTCAGACCTTCATACGGGATGATGACATGGATGTCGATCTTCA
GCCCATTTTCACCGCTCAGGACAATCCTTTGGATCGGAGTTACGGACACCCCGAGATTCTGAAACAAACT
GGACACACCTCCCTGTTCAAGGACTTGGTCCAGGTTGTAGCCGGCTGTCTGTCGCCAGTCCCCAACGAAA
TCTTCGAGTGTGAAGACCATACCTCCGGAGATATCCTTGTACAGCTCGTCCATGCCGAGAGTGATCCCGG
CGGCGGTCACGAACTCCAGCAGGACCATGTGATCGCGCTTCTCGTTGGGGTCTTTGCTCAGGGCGGACTG
GGTGCTCAGGTAGTGGTTGTCGGGCAGCAGCACGGGGCCGTCGCCGATGGGGGTGTTCTGCTGGTAGTGG
TCGGCGAGCTGCACGCTGCCGTCCTCGATGTTGTGGCGGATCTTGAAGTTCACCTTGATGCCGTTCTTCT
GCTTGTCGGCCATGATATAGACGTTGTGGCTGTTGTAGTTGTACTCCAGCTTGTGCC
