>Addgene plasmid #70185 | pRetroX-Tight-MCS_PGK-GpNLuc | addgene partial sequence | sequence record 131556 | C-ter-GFP 5'-CTCCTCGCCCTTGCTCAC-3'
GAGGACCTTCGGGCGCCCGCCCCGCCCCTGAGCCCGCCCCTGAGCCCGCCCCCGGACCCACCCCTTCCCA
GCCTCTGAGCCCAGAAAGCGAAGGAGCAAAGCTGCTATTGGCCGCTGCCCCAAAGGCCTACCCGCTTCCA
TTGCTCAGCGGTGCTGTCCATCTGCACGAGACTAGTGAGACGTGCTACTTCCATTTGTCACGTCCTGCAC
GACGCGAGCTGCGGGGCGGGGGGGAACTTCCTGACTAGGGGAGGAGTAGAAGGTGGCGCGAAGGGGCCAC
CAAAGAACGGAGCCGGTTGGCGCCTACCGGTGGATGTGGAATGTGTGCGAGGCCAGAGGCCACTTGTGTA
GCGCCAAGTGCCCAGCGGGGCTGCTAAAGCGCATGCTCCAGACTGCCTTGGGAAAAGCGCCTCCCCTACC
CGGTAGAATTCACGCGTTCGCGATCTAGAGCCGGCGCGGCCGCGGATCCTTCTCCAGGCGATCTGACGGT
TCACTAAACGAGCTCTGCTTATATAGGCCTCCCACCGTACACGCCTACCTCGACATACGTTCTCTATCAC
TGATAGGGAGTAAACTCGACATACGTTCTCTATCACTGATAGGGATAAACTCGACATACGTTCTCTATCA
CTGATAGGGAGTAAACTCGACATACGTTCTCTATCACTGATAGGGAGTAAACTCGACATACGTTCTCTAT
CACTGATAGGGAGTAAA
